>Addgene plasmid #235642 | pCAGEN_N73_eMagBF_V5 | addgene full sequence | sequence record 467581 | Addgene NGS Result
GGTCGACATTGATTATTGACTAGTTATTAATAGTAATCAATTACGGGGTCATTAGTTCATAGCCCATATA
TGGAGTTCCGCGTTACATAACTTACGGTAAATGGCCCGCCTGGCTGACCGCCCAACGACCCCCGCCCATT
GACGTCAATAATGACGTATGTTCCCATAGTAACGCCAATAGGGACTTTCCATTGACGTCAATGGGTGGAG
TATTTACGGTAAACTGCCCACTTGGCAGTACATCAAGTGTATCATATGCCAAGTACGCCCCCTATTGACG
TCAATGACGGTAAATGGCCCGCCTGGCATTATGCCCAGTACATGACCTTATGGGACTTTCCTACTTGGCA
GTACATCTACGTATTAGTCATCGCTATTACCATGGTCGAGGTGAGCCCCACGTTCTGCTTCACTCTCCCC
ATCTCCCCCCCCTCCCCACCCCCAATTTTGTATTTATTTATTTTTTAATTATTTTGTGCAGCGATGGGGG
CGGGGGGGGGGGGGGGGCGCGCCAGGCGGGGCGGGGCGGGGCGAGGGGCGGGGCGGGGCGAGGCGGAGAG
GTGCGGCGGCAGCCAATCAGAGCGGCGCGCTCCGAAAGTTTCCTTTTATGGCGAGGCGGCGGCGGCGGCG
GCCCTATAAAAAGCGAAGCGCGCGGCGGGCGGGAGTCGCTGCGCGCTGCCTTCGCCCCGTGCCCCGCTCC
GCCGCCGCCTCGCGCCGCCCGCCCCGGCTCTGACTGACCGCGTTACTCCCACAGGTGAGCGGGCGGGACG
GCCCTTCTCCTCCGGGCTGTAATTAGCGCTTGGTTTAATGACGGCTTGTTTCTTTTCTGTGGCTGCGTGA
AAGCCTTGAGGGGCTCCGGGAGGGCCCTTTGTGCGGGGGGAGCGGCTCGGGGGGTGCGTGCGTGTGTGTG
TGCGTGGGGAGCGCCGCGTGCGGCTCCGCGCTGCCCGGCGGCTGTGAGCGCTGCGGGCGCGGCGCGGGGC
TTTGTGCGCTCCGCAGTGTGCGCGAGGGGAGCGCGGCCGGGGGCGGTGCCCCGCGGTGCGGGGGGGGCTG
CGAGGGGAACAAAGGCTGCGTGCGGGGTGTGTGCGTGGGGGGGTGAGCAGGGGGTGTGGGCGCGTCGGTC
GGGCTGCAACCCCCCCTGCACCCCCCTCCCCGAGTTGCTGAGCACGGCCCGGCTTCGGGTGCGGGGCTCC
GTACGGGGCGTGGCGCGGGGCTCGCCGTGCCGGGCGGGGGGTGGCGGCAGGTGGGGGTGCCGGGCGGGGC
GGGGCCGCCTCGGGCCGGGGAGGGCTCGGGGGAGGGGCGCGGCGGCCCCCGGAGCGCCGGCGGCTGTCGA
GGCGCGGCGAGCCGCAGCCATTGCCTTTTATGGTAATCGTGCGAGAGGGCGCAGGGACTTCCTTTGTCCC
AAATCTGTGCGGAGCCGAAATCTGGGAGGCGCCGCCGCACCCCCTCTAGCGGGCGCGGGGCGAAGCGGTG
CGGCGCCGGCAGGAAGGAAATGGGCGGGGAGGGCCTTCGTGCGTCGCCGCGCCGCCGTCCCCTTCTCCCT
CTCCAGCCTCGGGGCTGTCCGCGGGGGGACGGCTGCCTTCGGGGGGGACGGGGCAGGGCGGGGTTCGGCT
TCTGGCGTGTGACCGGCGGCTCTAGAGCCTCTGCTAACCATGTTCATGCCTTCTTCTTTTTCCTACAGCT
CCTGGGCAACGTGCTGGTTATTGTGCTGTCTCATCATTTTGGCAAAGAATTCCTCGAATGAAGGACAACA
CTGTTCCGCTTAAGCTGATAGCCCTCCTGGCCAATGGAGAGTTCCACAGCGGTGAGCAGCTCGGTGAGAC
TCTCGGGATGTCTCGCGCCGCTATTAACAAGCACATTCAGACGTTGCGCGATTGGGGAGTCGACGTGTTC
ACAGTACCTGGCAAAGGGTACTCACTCCCTGAGCCTATCCAGTTGCTGAACGCAAAGCAGATTCTGGGCA
GTGGATCCGGCGGCAGTGGATCCGGCGGACATACCCTCTACGCGCCGGGGGGTTATGACATCATGGGTTA
CCTCAGACAGATCAGAAACCGGCCGAACCCACAAGTGGAGCTGGGACCCGTCGACCTCTCCTGCGCCCTC
GTGCTGTGTGACCTTAAGCAGAAGGACACCCCTGTGGTGTACGCCTCCGAAGCATTCCTGGAGATGACCG
GGTACAACAGACACGAAGTGCTGGGACGGAACTGCCGCTTCCTGCAATCCCCGGATGGAATGGTGAAGCC
TAAGTCAACCCGCAAATACGTGGACTCCAACACTATCTTCACCATGAAGAAGGCCATTGACCGCAATGCT
GAGGTGCAAGTGGAAGTGGTGAACTTCAAGAAGAACGGACAGCGCTTCGTCAACTTCCTGACTATGATTC
CCGTGCGGGACGAAACCGGCGAATACCGGTACAGCATCGGGTTTCAGTGCGAGACTGAGGGATCCTCTGG
TAAGCCTATCCCTAACCCTCTCCTCGGTCTCGATTCTACGTGATCGAGGATATCGCGGCCGCACTCCTCA
GGTGCAGGCTGCCTATCAGAAGGTGGTGGCTGGTGTGGCCAATGCCCTGGCTCACAAATACCACTGAGAT
CTTTTTCCCTCTGCCAAAAATTATGGGGACATCATGAAGCCCCTTGAGCATCTGACTTCTGGCTAATAAA
GGAAATTTATTTTCATTGCAATAGTGTGTTGGAATTTTTTGTGTCTCTCACTCGGAAGGACATATGGGAG
GGCAAATCATTTAAAACATCAGAATGAGTATTTGGTTTAGAGTTTGGCAACATATGCCCATATGCTGGCT
GCCATGAACAAAGGTTGGCTATAAAGAGGTCATCAGTATATGAAACAGCCCCCTGCTGTCCATTCCTTAT
TCCATAGAAAAGCCTTGACTTGAGGTTAGATTTTTTTTATATTTTGTTTTGTGTTATTTTTTTCTTTAAC
ATCCCTAAAATTTTCCTTACATGTTTTACTAGCCAGATTTTTCCTCCTCTCCTGACTACTCCCAGTCATA
GCTGTCCCTCTTCTCTTATGGAGATCCCTCGACCTGCAGCCCAAGCTTGGCGTAATCATGGTCATAGCTG
TTTCCTGTGTGAAATTGTTATCCGCTCACAATTCCACACAACATACGAGCCGGAAGCATAAAGTGTAAAG
CCTGGGGTGCCTAATGAGTGAGCTAACTCACATTAATTGCGTTGCGCTCACTGCCCGCTTTCCAGTCGGG
AAACCTGTCGTGCCAGCGGATCCGCATCTCAATTAGTCAGCAACCATAGTCCCGCCCCTAACTCCGCCCA
TCCCGCCCCTAACTCCGCCCAGTTCCGCCCATTCTCCGCCCCATGGCTGACTAATTTTTTTTATTTATGC
AGAGGCCGAGGCCGCCTCGGCCTCTGAGCTATTCCAGAAGTAGTGAGGAGGCTTTTTTGGAGGCCTAGGC
TTTTGCAAAAAGCTAACTTGTTTATTGCAGCTTATAATGGTTACAAATAAAGCAATAGCATCACAAATTT
CACAAATAAAGCATTTTTTTCACTGCATTCTAGTTGTGGTTTGTCCAAACTCATCAATGTATCTTATCAT
GTCTGGATCCGCTGCATTAATGAATCGGCCAACGCGCGGGGAGAGGCGGTTTGCGTATTGGGCGCTCTTC
CGCTTCCTCGCTCACTGACTCGCTGCGCTCGGTCGTTCGGCTGCGGCGAGCGGTATCAGCTCACTCAAAG
GCGGTAATACGGTTATCCACAGAATCAGGGGATAACGCAGGAAAGAACATGTGAGCAAAAGGCCAGCAAA
AGGCCAGGAACCGTAAAAAGGCCGCGTTGCTGGCGTTTTTCCATAGGCTCCGCCCCCCTGACGAGCATCA
CAAAAATCGACGCTCAAGTCAGAGGTGGCGAAACCCGACAGGACTATAAAGATACCAGGCGTTTCCCCCT
GGAAGCTCCCTCGTGCGCTCTCCTGTTCCGACCCTGCCGCTTACCGGATACCTGTCCGCCTTTCTCCCTT
CGGGAAGCGTGGCGCTTTCTCATAGCTCACGCTGTAGGTATCTCAGTTCGGTGTAGGTCGTTCGCTCCAA
GCTGGGCTGTGTGCACGAACCCCCCGTTCAGCCCGACCGCTGCGCCTTATCCGGTAACTATCGTCTTGAG
TCCAACCCGGTAAGACACGACTTATCGCCACTGGCAGCAGCCACTGGTAACAGGATTAGCAGAGCGAGGT
ATGTAGGCGGTGCTACAGAGTTCTTGAAGTGGTGGCCTAACTACGGCTACACTAGAAGAACAGTATTTGG
TATCTGCGCTCTGCTGAAGCCAGTTACCTTCGGAAAAAGAGTTGGTAGCTCTTGATCCGGCAAACAAACC
ACCGCTGGTAGCGGTGGTTTTTTTGTTTGCAAGCAGCAGATTACGCGCAGAAAAAAAGGATCTCAAGAAG
ATCCTTTGATCTTTTCTACGGGGTCTGACGCTCAGTGGAACGAAAACTCACGTTAAGGGATTTTGGTCAT
GAGATTATCAAAAAGGATCTTCACCTAGATCCTTTTAAATTAAAAATGAAGTTTTAAATCAATCTAAAGT
ATATATGAGTAAACTTGGTCTGACAGTTACCAATGCTTAATCAGTGAGGCACCTATCTCAGCGATCTGTC
TATTTCGTTCATCCATAGTTGCCTGACTCCCCGTCGTGTAGATAACTACGATACGGGAGGGCTTACCATC
TGGCCCCAGTGCTGCAATGATACCGCGAGACCCACGCTCACCGGCTCCAGATTTATCAGCAATAAACCAG
CCAGCCGGAAGGGCCGAGCGCAGAAGTGGTCCTGCAACTTTATCCGCCTCCATCCAGTCTATTAATTGTT
GCCGGGAAGCTAGAGTAAGTAGTTCGCCAGTTAATAGTTTGCGCAACGTTGTTGCCATTGCTACAGGCAT
CGTGGTGTCACGCTCGTCGTTTGGTATGGCTTCATTCAGCTCCGGTTCCCAACGATCAAGGCGAGTTACA
TGATCCCCCATGTTGTGCAAAAAAGCGGTTAGCTCCTTCGGTCCTCCGATCGTTGTCAGAAGTAAGTTGG
CCGCAGTGTTATCACTCATGGTTATGGCAGCACTGCATAATTCTCTTACTGTCATGCCATCCGTAAGATG
CTTTTCTGTGACTGGTGAGTACTCAACCAAGTCATTCTGAGAATAGTGTATGCGGCGACCGAGTTGCTCT
TGCCCGGCGTCAATACGGGATAATACCGCGCCACATAGCAGAACTTTAAAAGTGCTCATCATTGGAAAAC
GTTCTTCGGGGCGAAAACTCTCAAGGATCTTACCGCTGTTGAGATCCAGTTCGATGTAACCCACTCGTGC
ACCCAACTGATCTTCAGCATCTTTTACTTTCACCAGCGTTTCTGGGTGAGCAAAAACAGGAAGGCAAAAT
GCCGCAAAAAAGGGAATAAGGGCGACACGGAAATGTTGAATACTCATACTCTTCCTTTTTCAATATTATT
GAAGCATTTATCAGGGTTATTGTCTCATGAGCGGATACATATTTGAATGTATTTAGAAAAATAAACAAAT
AGGGGTTCCGCGCACATTTCCCCGAAAAGTGCCACCTG
Features (pLannotate 1.2.2; 19 found; start..end, strand, type, name):
      5..384     +  enhancer       CMV enhancer: human cytomegalovirus immediate early enhancer
    386..661     +  promoter       chicken β-actin promoter: No description available
    662..1678    +  intron         chimeric intron: chimera between introns from chicken β-actin and rabbit β-globin
   1676..1732    +  CDS            HBB (fragment): HBB_LEPEU - Experimental evidence at protein level: Swiss-Prot protein existence level 1. Involved in oxygen transport from the lung to the various peripheral tissues. From Lepus europaeus (European hare).
   1738..1977    +  CDS            birA (fragment): BIRA_ECOLI - Also known as bioR, dhbB. Experimental evidence at protein level: Swiss-Prot protein existence level 1. Acts both as a biotin--[acetyl-CoA-carboxylase] ligase and a biotin-operon repressor. In the presence of ATP, BirA activates biotin to form the BirA-biotinyl-5'-adenylate (BirA-bio-5'-AMP or holoBirA) complex. HoloBirA can either transfer the biotinyl moiety to the biotin carboxyl carrier protein (BCCP) subunit of acetyl-CoA carboxylase, or bind to the biotin operator site and inhibit transcription of the operon. From Escherichia coli (strain K12).
   2449..2490    +  CDS            V5 tag: epitope tag from simian virus 5
   2513..2584    +  CDS            HBB (fragment): HBB_PONPY - Experimental evidence at transcript level: Swiss-Prot protein existence level 2. Involved in oxygen transport from the lung to the various peripheral tissues. From Pongo pygmaeus (Bornean orangutan).
   2655..2710    +  polyA_signal   β-globin poly(A) signal: rabbit β-globin polyadenylation signal (Gil and Proudfoot, 1987)
   3095..3111    -  protein_bind   lac operator: The lac repressor binds to the lac operator to inhibit transcription in E. coli. This inhibition can be relieved by adding lactose or isopropyl-β-D-thiogalactopyranoside (IPTG). lac repressor encoded by lacI
   3119..3149    -  promoter       lac promoter: promoter for the E. coli lac operon
   3164..3185    -  protein_bind   CAP binding site: CAP binding activates transcription in the presence of cAMP. E. coli catabolite activator protein
   3198..3237    -  CDS            lacI (fragment): lac repressor; lacI; The lac repressor binds to the lac operator to inhibit transcription in E. coli. This inhibition can be relieved by adding lactose or isopropyl-β-D-thiogalactopyranoside (IPTG).
   3244..3266    +  promoter       SV40 promoter (fragment): SV40 enhancer and early promoter
   3290..3425    +  rep_origin     SV40 ori: SV40 origin of replication
   3445..3579    +  polyA_signal   SV40 poly(A) signal: SV40 polyadenylation signal
   3581..3635    -  CDS            lacI (fragment): lac repressor; lacI; The lac repressor binds to the lac operator to inhibit transcription in E. coli. This inhibition can be relieved by adding lactose or isopropyl-β-D-thiogalactopyranoside (IPTG).
   3818..4406    -  rep_origin     ori: high-copy-number ColE1/pMB1/pBR322/pUC origin of replication
   4577..5437    -  CDS            AmpR: β-lactamase; bla; confers resistance to ampicillin, carbenicillin, and related antibiotics
   5438..5542    -  promoter       AmpR promoter: bla
