[The description below was written by a language model from this plasmid's Addgene catalogue record and pLannotate feature annotations shown in this document.]
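Description:
pCAGEN_N73_eMagBF_V5 is a mammalian expression plasmid built on the pCAGEN backbone. It is propagated in E. coli through a high-copy ColE1/pUC-type origin and selected with ampicillin via the β-lactamase (AmpR) gene and its native promoter. Expression in mammalian cells is driven by the composite CAG promoter, annotated here as the CMV immediate-early enhancer, the chicken β-actin promoter and a chimeric β-actin/β-globin intron. The transcript is terminated by a rabbit β-globin polyadenylation signal. The short HBB fragments flagged on either side of the insert most likely reflect globin-derived sequence in this cassette rather than coding payload. The backbone also carries an SV40 origin of replication and SV40 poly(A) signal, along with remnants of lac regulatory sequence. No mammalian selection marker is annotated.

The synthetic insert, assembled by Gibson cloning, encodes the N-terminal fragment (residues 1–73) of ALIBi, fused at its C terminus to eMagBF (an enhanced Magnet variant described as basic and fast) followed by a V5 epitope tag for detection. The feature table matches the N-terminal portion to E. coli BirA, indicating that the fragment derives from a biotin ligase. The stretch between it and the V5 tag is unannotated and presumably corresponds to eMagBF. Magnets are light-inducible heterodimerizing domains, so this design suggests light-controlled reassembly of a split enzyme with a complementary fragment on a partner construct, though the record does not describe that partner. The record notes that the nuclear export sequence is deliberately omitted so that the protein can localize to the nucleus. The associated publication concerns subcellular mapping of the translational machinery.
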