Addgene plasmid #235642: pCAGEN_N73_eMagBF_V5
Purpose: Encodes ALIBi N-terminal fragment, residues 1-73, fused to eMagBF (enhanced Magnet, basic, fast), V5. No nuclear export sequence to allow nuclear localization.
Depositing lab: Maria Barna. Depositing organization: Stanford University. Publication: A subcellular map of translational machinery composition and regulation at the single-molecule level. Zhang Z, Xu A, Bai Y, Chen Y, Cates K, Kerr C, Bermudez A, Susanto TT, Wysong K, Garcia Marques FJ, Nolan GP, Pitteri S, Barna M. Science. 2025 Mar 7;387(6738):eadn2623. doi: 10.1126/science.adn2623. Epub 2025 Mar 7. PubMed 40048539.
Backbone
  Vector backbone: pCAGEN
  Vector type: Mammalian Expression
Growth in bacteria
  Bacterial resistance: Ampicillin, 100 μg/mL
  Growth temperature: 37°C
  Growth strain: DH5alpha
  Copy number: High Copy
Gene/Insert
  Gene/Insert name: ALIBi N-terminal fragment (alt name: N73-eMagBF-V5)
  Species: Synthetic
  Mutation: residues 1-73
  Tag / fusion protein: eMagBF-V5 (C terminal on insert)
  Cloning method: Gibson Cloning
Terms and licenses: Academic/Nonprofit Terms; Industry Terms: Not Available to Industry
How to cite: pCAGEN_N73_eMagBF_V5 was a gift from Maria Barna (Addgene plasmid # 235642 ; http://n2t.net/addgene:235642 ; RRID:Addgene_235642)
